>Addgene plasmid #43080 | I-CTCC | depositor partial sequence | sequence record 58345 | I-CTCC sequence 424 bps
CGTCTCCTGACCCCAGAGCAGGTCGTGGCGATCGCAAGCCACGACGGAGGAAAGCAAGCCTTGGAAACAG
TACAGAGGCTGTTGCCTGTGCTGTGCCAAGCGCACGGACTCACCCCAGAGCAGGTCGTGGCCATTGCCTC
GAATGGAGGGGGCAAACAGGCGTTGGAAACCGTACAACGATTGCTGCCGGTGCTGTGCCAAGCGCACGGC
CTCACCCCAGAGCAGGTCGTGGCGATCGCAAGCCACGACGGAGGAAAGCAAGCCTTGGAAACAGTACAGA
GGCTGTTGCCTGTGCTGTGCCAAGCGCACGGATTAACCCCAGAGCAGGTCGTGGCGATCGCAAGCCACGA
CGGAGGAAAGCAAGCCTTGGAAACAGTACAGAGGCTGTTGCCTGTGCTGTGCCAAGCGCACGGCTTAAGA
GACG
