>Addgene plasmid #43080 | I-CTCC | addgene partial sequence | sequence record 60409 | M13-F20 5'-TGTAAAACGACGGCCAGT-3'
CTATAGGGCGAATTGGGCCCTCTAGATGCATGCTCGAGCGGCCGCCAGTGTGATGGATATCTGCAGAATT
CGCCCTTGCCGTCCTAGCGCGTCTCCTGACCCCAGAGCAGGTCGTGGCGATCGCAAGCCACGACGGAGGA
AAGCAAGCCTTGGAAACAGTACAGAGGCTGTTGCCTGTGCTGTGCCAAGCGCACGGACTCACCCCAGAGC
AGGTCGTGGCCATTGCCTCGAATGGAGGGGGCAAACAGGCGTTGGAAACCGTACAACGATTGCTGCCGGT
GCTGTGCCAAGCGCACGGCCTCACCCCAGAGCAGGTCGTGGCGATCGCAAGCCACGACGGAGGAAAGCAA
GCCTTGGAAACAGTACAGAGGCTGTTGCCTGTGCTGTGCCAAGCGCACGGATTAACCCCAGAGCAGGTCG
TGGCGATCGCAAGCCACGACGGAGGAAAGCAAGCCTTGGAAACAGTACAGAGGCTGTTGCCTGTGCTGTG
CCAAGCGCACGGCTTAAGAGACGTGGGCACAGGAAAGAAGGGCGAATTCCAGCACACTGGCGGCCGTTAC
TAGTGGATCCGAGCTCGGTACCAAGCTTGATGCATAGCTTGAGTATTCTATAGTGTCACCTAAATAGCTT
GGCGTAATCATGGTCATAGCTGTTTCCTGTGTGAAATTGTTATCCGCTCACAATTCCACACAACATACGA
GCCGGAAGCATAAAGTGTAAAGCCTGGGGTGCCTAATGAGTGAGCTAACTCACATTAATTGCGTTGCGCT
CACTGCCCGCTTTCCAGTCGGGAAACCTGTCGTGCCAGCTGCATTAATGAATCGGCCAACGCGCGGGGAG
AGGCGGTTTGCGTATTGGGCGCTCTTCCGCTTCCTCGCTCACTGACTCGCTGCGCTCGGTCGTTCGGCTG
CGGCGA
