[The description below was written by a language model from this plasmid's Addgene catalogue record.]
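Description:
I-CTCC is a bacterial cloning plasmid built on the commercial pCRII-TOPO backbone (about 4 kb without insert), carrying a 424 bp synthetic insert introduced by TOPO cloning. It is a high-copy plasmid maintained in E. coli and is selectable with both ampicillin and kanamycin, consistent with the dual resistance markers of this backbone. The vector type is listed simply as bacterial cloning, and the record describes no mammalian promoter, reporter or expression cassette. The insert is flanked by the standard T7 and M13-reverse priming sites, which are the recorded sequencing primers.

The record does not describe the insert beyond its name, synthetic origin and size. However, the plasmid was deposited in connection with a TALEN genome-editing system developed for generating human stem cell-based disease models. Given that context, the name suggests a module from a TALE repeat assembly library, with "CTCC" plausibly denoting the four target nucleotides recognised by a pre-assembled block of repeats and "I" its position or series within the array. An insert of roughly 420 bp would fit about four TALE repeats of around 100 bp each. This reading is an inference from the name, size and associated publication, not something stated in the catalogue fields, and no feature table is available to confirm it.

On that basis, I-CTCC is best regarded as a storage and propagation vector for a synthetic building block. The fragment would be recovered from the plasmid and combined with other modules to assemble custom TALEN DNA-binding domains, rather than used directly for expression in cells.
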