Addgene plasmid #43080: I-CTCC
Depositing lab: Chad Cowan & Kiran Musunuru. Depositing organization: Harvard University. Publication: A TALEN Genome-Editing System for Generating Human Stem Cell-Based Disease Models. Ding Q, Lee YK, Schaefer EA, Peters DT, Veres A, Kim K, Kuperwasser N, Motola DL, Meissner TB, Hendriks WT, Trevisan M, Gupta RM, Moisan A, Banks E, Friesen M, Schinzel RT, Xia F, Tang A, Xia Y, Figueroa E, Wann A, Ahfeldt T, Daheron L, Zhang F, Rubin LL, Peng LF, Chung RT, Musunuru K, Cowan CA. Cell Stem Cell. 2012 Dec 12. pii: S1934-5909(12)00645-5. doi: 10.1016/j.stem.2012.11.011. PubMed 23246482.
Backbone
  Vector backbone: pCRII-TOPO
  Backbone manufacturer: Invitrogen
  Backbone size w/o insert (bp): 3973
  Vector type: Bacterial Cloning
Growth in bacteria
  Bacterial resistance: Ampicillin and Kanamycin, 100 & 50 μg/mL
  Growth temperature: 37°C
  Growth strain: Top10
  Copy number: High Copy
Gene/Insert
  Gene/Insert name: I-CTCC
  Species: Synthetic
  Insert size (bp): 424
  Cloning method: TOPO Cloning
  Sequencing primers: 5′ T7; 3′ M13-rev
Terms and licenses: Academic/Nonprofit Terms; Industry Terms: Not Available to Industry
How to cite: I-CTCC was a gift from Chad Cowan & Kiran Musunuru (Addgene plasmid # 43080 ; http://n2t.net/addgene:43080 ; RRID:Addgene_43080)
